>Addgene plasmid #193345 | pHAGE2-TetOminiCMV-Oct4-p2a-Sox2-17-t2a-Klf4 | addgene full sequence | sequence record 410597 | Addgene NGS Result
TGGAAGGGCTAATTCACTCCCAAAGAAGACAAGATATCCTTGATCTGTGGATCTACCACACACAAGGCTA
CTTCCCTGATTAGCAGAACTACACACCAGGGCCAGGGGTCAGATATCCACTGACCTTTGGATGGTGCTAC
AAGCTAGTACCAGTTGAGCCAGATAAGGTAGAAGAGGCCAATAAAGGAGAGAACACCAGCTTGTTACACC
CTGTGAGCCTGCATGGGATGGATGACCCGGAGAGAGAAGTGTTAGAGTGGAGGTTTGACAGCCGCCTAGC
ATTTCATCACGTGGCCCGAGAGCTGCATCCGGAGTACTTCAAGAACTGCTGATATCGAGCTTGCTACAAG
GGACTTTCCGCTGGGGACTTTCCAGGGAGGCGTGGCCTGGGCGGGACTGGGGAGTGGCGAGCCCTCAGAT
CCTGCATATAAGCAGCTGCTTTTTGCCTGTACTGGGTCTCTCTGGTTAGACCAGATCTGAGCCTGGGAGC
TCTCTGGCTAACTAGGGAACCCACTGCTTAAGCCTCAATAAAGCTTGCCTTGAGTGCTTCAAGTAGTGTG
TGCCCGTCTGTTGTGTGACTCTGGTAACTAGAGATCCCTCAGACCCTTTTAGTCAGTGTGGAAAATCTCT
AGCAGTGGCGCCCGAACAGGGACTTGAAAGCGAAAGGGAAACCAGAGGAGCTCTCTCGACGCAGGACTCG
GCTTGCTGAAGCGCGCACGGCAAGAGGCGAGGGGCGGCGACTGGTGAGTACGCCAAAAATTTTGACTAGC
GGAGGCTAGAAGGAGAGAGATGGGTGCGAGAGCGTCAGTATTAAGCGGGGGAGAATTAGATCGCGATGGG
AAAAAATTCGGTTAAGGCCAGGGGGAAAGAAAAAATATAAATTAAAACATATAGTATGGGCAAGCAGGGA
GCTAGAACGATTCGCAGTTAATCCTGGCCTGTTAGAAACATCAGAAGGCTGTAGACAAATACTGGGACAG
CTACAACCATCCCTTCAGACAGGATCAGAAGAACTTAGATCATTATATAATACAGTAGCAACCCTCTATT
GTGTGCATCAAAGGATAGAGATAAAAGACACCAAGGAAGCTTTAGACAAGATAGAGGAAGAGCAAAACAA
AAGTAAGACCACCGCACAGCAAGCGGCCGGCCGCTGATCTTCAGACCTGGAGGAGGAGATATGAGGGACA
ATTGGAGAAGTGAATTATATAAATATAAAGTAGTAAAAATTGAACCATTAGGAGTAGCACCCACCAAGGC
AAAGAGAAGAGTGGTGCAGAGAGAAAAAAGAGCAGTGGGAATAGGAGCTTTGTTCCTTGGGTTCTTGGGA
GCAGCAGGAAGCACTATGGGCGCAGCGTCAATGACGCTGACGGTACAGGCCAGACAATTATTGTCTGGTA
TAGTGCAGCAGCAGAACAATTTGCTGAGGGCTATTGAGGCGCAACAGCATCTGTTGCAACTCACAGTCTG
GGGCATCAAGCAGCTCCAGGCAAGAATCCTGGCTGTGGAAAGATACCTAAAGGATCAACAGCTCCTGGGG
ATTTGGGGTTGCTCTGGAAAACTCATTTGCACCACTGCTGTGCCTTGGAATGCTAGTTGGAGTAATAAAT
CTCTGGAACAGATTTGGAATCACACGACCTGGATGGAGTGGGACAGAGAAATTAACAATTACACAAGCTT
AATACACTCCTTAATTGAAGAATCGCAAAACCAGCAAGAAAAGAATGAACAAGAATTATTGGAATTAGAT
AAATGGGCAAGTTTGTGGAATTGGTTTAACATAACAAATTGGCTGTGGTATATAAAATTATTCATAATGA
TAGTAGGAGGCTTGGTAGGTTTAAGAATAGTTTTTGCTGTACTTTCTATAGTGAATAGAGTTAGGCAGGG
ATATTCACCATTATCGTTTCAGACCCACCTCCCAACCCCGAGGGGACCCGACAGGCCCGAAGGAATAGAA
GAAGAAGGTGGAGAGAGAGACAGAGACAGATCCATTCGATTAGTGAACGGATCTCGACGGTATCGCCGAA
TTCACAAATGGCAGTATTCATCCACAATTTTAAAAGAAAAGGGGGGATTGGGGGGTACAGTGCAGGGGAA
AGAATAGTAGACATAATAGCAACAGACATACAAACTAAAGAATTACAAAAACAAATTACAAAAATTCAAA
ATTTTCGGGTTTATTACAGGGACAGCAGAGATCCAGTTTGGACTAGTCCACACCCTAACTGACACACTCG
AGTTTACCACTCCCTATCAGTGATAGAGAAAAGTGAAAGTCGAGTTTACCACTCCCTATCAGTGATAGAG
AAAAGTGAAAGTCGAGTTTACCACTCCCTATCAGTGATAGAGAAAAGTGAAAGTCGAGTTTACCACTCCC
TATCAGTGATAGAGAAAAGTGAAAGTCGAGTTTACCACTCCCTATCAGTGATAGAGAAAAGTGAAAGTCG
AGTTTACCACTCCCTATCAGTGATAGAGAAAAGTGAAAGTCGAGTTTACCACTCCCTATCAGTGATAGAG
AAAAGTGAAAGTCGAGCTCGGTACCCGGGTCGAGGTAGGCATGTACGGTGGGAGGCCTATATAAGCAGAG
CTCGTTTAGTGAACCGTCAGATCGCCTGGAGACGCCATCCACGCTGTTTTGACCTCCATAGAAGACACCG
GGACCGATCCAGCCTGCGGCCGCCATGGCTGGACACCTGGCTTCAGACTTCGCCTTCTCACCCCCACCAG
GTGGGGGTGATGGGTCAGCAGGGCTGGAGCCGGGCTGGGTGGATCCTCGAACCTGGCTAAGCTTCCAAGG
GCCTCCAGGTGGGCCTGGAATCGGACCAGGCTCAGAGGTATTGGGGATCTCCCCATGTCCGCCCGCATAC
GAGTTCTGCGGAGGGATGGCATACTGTGGACCTCAGGTTGGACTGGGCCTAGTCCCCCAAGTTGGCGTGG
AGACTTTGCAGCCTGAGGGCCAGGCAGGAGCACGAGTGGAAAGCAACTCAGAGGGAACCTCCTCTGAGCC
CTGTGCCGACCGCCCCAATGCCGTGAAGTTGGAGAAGGTGGAACCAACTCCCGAGGAGTCCCAGGACATG
AAAGCCCTGCAGAAGGAGCTAGAACAGTTTGCCAAGCTGCTGAAGCAGAAGAGGATCACCTTGGGGTACA
CCCAGGCCGACGTGGGGCTCACCCTGGGCGTTCTCTTTGGAAAGGTGTTCAGCCAGACCACCATCTGTCG
CTTCGAGGCCTTGCAGCTCAGCCTTAAGAACATGTGTAAGCTGCGGCCCCTGCTGGAGAAGTGGGTGGAG
GAAGCCGACAACAATGAGAACCTTCAGGAGATATGCAAATCGGAGACCCTGGTGCAGGCCCGGAAGAGAA
AGCGAACTAGCATTGAGAACCGTGTGAGGTGGAGTCTGGAGACCATGTTTCTGAAGTGCCCGAAGCCCTC
CCTACAGCAGATCACTCACATCGCCAATCAGCTTGGGCTAGAGAAGGATGTGGTTCGAGTATGGTTCTGT
AACCGGCGCCAGAAGGGCAAAAGATCAAGTATTGAGTATTCCCAACGAGAAGAGTATGAGGCTACAGGGA
CACCTTTCCCAGGGGGGGCTGTATCCTTTCCTCTGCCCCCAGGTCCCCACTTTGGCACCCCAGGCTATGG
AAGCCCCCACTTCACCACACTCTACTCAGTCCCTTTTCCTGAGGGCGAGGCCTTTCCCTCTGTTCCCGTC
ACTGCTCTGGGCTCTCCCATGCATTCAAACGCTAGCGGCAGCGGCGCCACGAACTTCTCTCTGTTAAAGC
AAGCAGGAGATGTTGAAGAAAACCCCGGGCCTGCATGCATGTATAACATGATGGAGACGGAGCTGAAGCC
GCCGGGCCCGCAGCAAGCTTCGGGGGGCGGCGGCGGAGGAGGCAACGCCACGGCGGCGGCGACCGGCGGC
AACCAGAAGAACAGCCCGGACCGCGTCAAGAGGCCCATGAACGCCTTCATGGTATGGTCCCGGGGGCAGC
GGCGTAAGATGGCCCAGGAGAACCCCAAGATGCACAACTCGGAGATCAGCAAGCGCCTGGGCGCGGAGTG
GAAAGCGTTGACCTTGGCAGAGAAGCGGCCGTTCATCGACGAGGCCAAGCGGCTGCGCGTGCTGCATATG
CAGGACCACCCCAACTACAAGTACCGGCCGCGGCGGCGCAAGCAGGTGAAGCGCATGAAGCGGGTGGAGG
GAGGCTTCCTGCACGCTCTCGTCGAGCCCCAGGCCGGCGCGCTTGGTCCCGAGGGCGGCCGCGTGGCCAT
GGATGGCCTGGGTCTGCCTTTCCCGGAGCCGGGCTATCCGGCCGGTCCTCCGCTGATGTCTCCGCACATG
GGCCCCCACTATCGGGACTGCCAGGGACTGGGCGCTCCCGCGCTCGACGGCTACCCTCTGCCCACTCCGG
ACACATCCCCGCTGGATGGCGTGGAGCAGGACCCGGCTTTCTTTGCAGCCCCGCTGCCAGGGGACTGCCC
GGCGGCCGGCACCTACACTTACGCTCCAGTCTCGGACTATGCAGTGTCCGTAGAGCCGCCCGCTGGCCCC
ATGCGAGTGGGGCCGGACCCCTCGGGCCCTGCGATGCCGGGGATCCTGGCGCCCCCCAGCGCTCTGCACC
TGTACTACGGCGCGATGGGCTCGCCCGCCGCAAGTGCGGGGCGCGGTTTCCACGCGCAACCCCAGCAGCC
GCTGCAACCGCAGGCACCGCCCCCGCCACCGCAGCAGCAGCACCCAGCGCACGGCCCCGGGCAACCTTCG
CCCCCTCCCGAGGCTCTGCCCTGCCGGGATGGCACGGAATCCAACCAGCCCACTGAGCTCCTAGGGGAGG
TGGACCGCACGGAATTTGAACAGTATCTGCCCTTTGTGTATAAGCCCGAGATGGGTCTTCCCTACCAGGG
ACACGACTGCGGAGTGAACCTCTCAGACAGCCACGGAGCCATTTCCTCCGTGGTGTCCGACGCTAGCTCA
GCGGTCTACTATTGCAACTACCCCGACATTGCATGCGGCTCCGGCGAGGGCAGGGGAAGTCTTCTAACAT
GCGGGGACGTGGAGGAAAATCCCGGCCCACTCGAGATGAGGCAGCCACCTGGCGAGTCTGACATGGCTGT
CAGCGACGCTCTGCTCCCGTCCTTCTCCACGTTCGCGTCCGGCCCGGCGGGAAGGGAGAAGACACTGCGT
CCAGCAGGTGCCCCGACTAACCGTTGGCGTGAGGAACTCTCTCACATGAAGCGACTTCCCCCACTTCCCG
GCCGCCCCTACGACCTGGCGGCGACGGTGGCCACAGACCTGGAGAGTGGCGGAGCTGGTGCAGCTTGCAG
CAGTAACAACCCGGCCCTCCTAGCCCGGAGGGAGACCGAGGAGTTCAACGACCTCCTGGACCTAGACTTT
ATCCTTTCCAACTCGCTAACCCACCAGGAATCGGTGGCCGCCACCGTGACCACCTCGGCGTCAGCTTCAT
CCTCGTCTTCCCCAGCGAGCAGCGGCCCTGCCAGCGCGCCCTCCACCTGCAGCTTCAGCTATCCGATCCG
GGCCGGGGGTGACCCGGGCGTGGCTGCCAGCAACACAGGTGGAGGGCTCCTCTACAGCCGAGAATCTGCG
CCACCTCCCACGGCCCCCTTCAACCTGGCGGACATCAATGACGTGAGCCCCTCGGGCGGCTTCGTGGCTG
AGCTCCTGCGGCCGGAGTTGGACCCAGTATACATTCCGCCACAGCAGCCTCAGCCGCCAGGTGGCGGGCT
GATGGGCAAGTTTGTGCTGAAGGCGTCTCTGACCACCCCTGGCAGCGAGTACAGCAGCCCTTCGGTCATC
AGTGTTAGCAAAGGAAGCCCAGACGGCAGCCACCCCGTGGTAGTGGCGCCCTACAGCGGTGGCCCGCCGC
GCATGTGCCCCAAGATTAAGCAAGAGGCGGTCCCGTCCTGCACGGTCAGCCGGTCCCTAGAGGCCCATTT
GAGCGCTGGACCCCAGCTCAGCAACGGCCACCGGCCCAACACACACGACTTCCCCCTGGGGCGGCAGCTC
CCCACCAGGACTACCCCTACACTGAGTCCCGAGGAACTGCTGAACAGCAGGGACTGTCACCCTGGCCTGC
CTCTTCCCCCAGGATTCCATCCCCATCCGGGGCCCAACTACCCTCCTTTCCTGCCAGACCAGATGCAGTC
ACAAGTCCCCTCTCTCCATTATCAAGAGCTCATGCCACCGGGTTCCTGCCTGCCAGAGGAGCCCAAGCCA
AAGAGGGGAAGAAGGTCGTGGCCCCGGAAAAGAACAGCCACCCACACTTGTGACTATGCAGGCTGTGGCA
AAACCTATACCAAGAGTTCTCATCTCAAGGCACACCTGCGAACTCACACAGGCGAGAAACCTTACCACTG
TGACTGGGACGGCTGTGGGTGGAAATTCGCCCGCTCGGATGAACTGACCAGGCACTACCGCAAACACACA
GGGCACCGGCCCTTTCAGTGCCAGAAGTGCGACAGGGCCTTTTCCAGGTCGGACCACCTTGCCTTACACA
TGAAGAGGCACTTTTAAATCGATAGATCCTAATCAACCTCTGGATTACAAAATTTGTGAAAGATTGACTG
GTATTCTTAACTATGTTGCTCCTTTTACGCTATGTGGATACGCTGCTTTAATGCCTTTGTATCATGCTAT
TGCTTCCCGTATGGCTTTCATTTTCTCCTCCTTGTATAAATCCTGGTTGCTGTCTCTTTATGAGGAGTTG
TGGCCCGTTGTCAGGCAACGTGGCGTGGTGTGCACTGTGTTTGCTGACGCAACCCCCACTGGTTGGGGCA
TTGCCACCACCTGTCAGCTCCTTTCCGGGACTTTCGCTTTCCCCCTCCCTATTGCCACGGCGGAACTCAT
CGCCGCCTGCCTTGCCCGCTGCTGGACAGGGGCTCGGCTGTTGGGCACTGACAATTCCGTGGTGTTGTCG
GGGAAATCATCGTCCTTTCCTTGGCTGCTCGCCTGTGTTGCCACCTGGATTCTGCGCGGGACGTCCTTCT
GCTACGTCCCTTCGGCCCTCAATCCAGCGGACCTTCCTTCCCGCGGCCTGCTGCCGGCTCTGCGGCCTCT
TCCGCGTCTTCGCCTTCGCCCTCAGACGAGTCGGATCTCCCTTTGGGCCGCCTCCCCGCCTGGTACCTTT
AAGACCAATGACTTACAAGGCAGCTGTAGATCTTAGCCACTTTTTAAAAGAAAAGGGGGGACTGGAAGGG
CTAATTCACTCCCAACGAAGACAAGATCACCTGCAGGACAGGCGCGCCCTGCTTTTTGCTTGTACTGGGT
CTCTCTGGTTAGACCAGATCTGAGCCTGGGAGCTCTCTGGCTAACTAGGGAACCCACTGCTTAAGCCTCA
ATAAAGCTTGCCTTGAGTGCTTCAAGTAGTGTGTGCCCGTCTGTTGTGTGACTCTGGTAACTAGAGATCC
CTCAGACCCTTTTAGTCAGTGTGGAAAATCTCTAGCACCCGGGCGATTAAGGAAAGGGCTAGATCATTCT
TGAAGACGAAAGGGCCTCGTGATACGCCTATTTTTATAGGTTAATGTCATGATAATAATGGTTTCTTAGA
CGTCAGGTGGCACTTTTCGGGGAAATGTGCGCGGAACCCCTATTTGTTTATTTTTCTAAATACATTCAAA
TATGTATCCGCTCATGAGACAATAACCCTGATAAATGCTTCAATAATATTGAAAAAGGAAGAGTATGAGT
ATTCAACATTTCCGTGTCGCCCTTATTCCCTTTTTTGCGGCATTTTGCCTTCCTGTTTTTGCTCACCCAG
AAACGCTGGTGAAAGTAAAAGATGCTGAAGATCAGTTGGGTGCACGAGTGGGTTACATCGAACTGGATCT
CAACAGCGGTAAGATCCTTGAGAGTTTTCGCCCCGAAGAACGTTTTCCAATGATGAGCACTTTTAAAGTT
CTGCTATGTGGCGCGGTATTATCCCGTGTTGACGCCGGGCAAGAGCAACTCGGTCGCCGCATACACTATT
CTCAGAATGACTTGGTTGAGTACTCACCAGTCACAGAAAAGCATCTTACGGATGGCATGACAGTAAGAGA
ATTATGCAGTGCTGCCATAACCATGAGTGATAACACTGCGGCCAACTTACTTCTGACAACGATCGGAGGA
CCGAAGGAGCTAACCGCTTTTTTGCACAACATGGGGGATCATGTAACTCGCCTTGATCGTTGGGAACCGG
AGCTGAATGAAGCCATACCAAACGACGAGCGTGACACCACGATGCCTGTAGCAATGGCAACAACGTTGCG
CAAACTATTAACTGGCGAACTACTTACTCTAGCTTCCCGGCAACAATTAATAGACTGGATGGAGGCGGAT
AAAGTTGCAGGACCACTTCTGCGCTCGGCCCTTCCGGCTGGCTGGTTTATTGCTGATAAATCTGGAGCCG
GTGAGCGTGGGTCTCGCGGTATCATTGCAGCACTGGGGCCAGATGGTAAGCCCTCCCGTATCGTAGTTAT
CTACACGACGGGGAGTCAGGCAACTATGGATGAACGAAATAGACAGATCGCTGAGATAGGTGCCTCACTG
ATTAAGCATTGGTAACTGTCAGACCAAGTTTACTCATATATACTTTAGATTGATTTAAAACTTCATTTTT
AATTTAAAAGGATCTAGGTGAAGATCCTTTTTGATAATCTCATGACCAAAATCCCTTAACGTGAGTTTTC
GTTCCACTGAGCGTCAGACCCCGTAGAAAAGATCAAAGGATCTTCTTGAGATCCTTTTTTTCTGCGCGTA
ATCTGCTGCTTGCAAACAAAAAAACCACCGCTACCAGCGGTGGTTTGTTTGCCGGATCAAGAGCTACCAA
CTCTTTTTCCGAAGGTAACTGGCTTCAGCAGAGCGCAGATACCAAATACTGTTCTTCTAGTGTAGCCGTA
GTTAGGCCACCACTTCAAGAACTCTGTAGCACCGCCTACATACCTCGCTCTGCTAATCCTGTTACCAGTG
GCTGCTGCCAGTGGCGATAAGTCGTGTCTTACCGGGTTGGACTCAAGACGATAGTTACCGGATAAGGCGC
AGCGGTCGGGCTGAACGGGGGGTTCGTGCACACAGCCCAGCTTGGAGCGAACGACCTACACCGAACTGAG
ATACCTACAGCGTGAGCTATGAGAAAGCGCCACGCTTCCCGAAGGGAGAAAGGCGGACAGGTATCCGGTA
AGCGGCAGGGTCGGAACAGGAGAGCGCACGAGGGAGCTTCCAGGGGGAAACGCCTGGTATCTTTATAGTC
CTGTCGGGTTTCGCCACCTCTGACTTGAGCGTCGATTTTTGTGATGCTCGTCAGGGGGGCGGAGCCTATG
GAAAAACGCCAGCAACGCGGCCTTTTTACGGTTCCTGGCCTTTTGCTGGCCTTTTGCTCACATGTTCTTT
CCTGCGTTATCCCCTGATTCTGTGGATAACCGTATTACCGCCTTTGAGTGAGCTGATACCGCTCGCCGCA
GCCGAACGACCGAGCGCAGCGAGTCAGTGAGCGAGGAAGCGGAAGAGCGCCCAATACGCAAACCGCCTCT
CCCCGCGCGTTGGCCGATTCATTAATGCAGCAAGCTCATGGCTGACTAATTTTTTTTATTTATGCAGAGG
CCGAGGCCGCCTCGGCCTCTGAGCTATTCCAGAAGTAGTGAGGAGGCTTTTTTGGAGGCCTAGGCTTTTG
CAAAAAGCTCCCCGTGGCACGACAGGTTTCCCGACTGGAAAGCGGGCAGTGAGCGCAACGCAATTAATGT
GAGTTAGCTCACTCATTAGGCACCCCAGGCTTTACACTTTATGCTTCCGGCTCGTATGTTGTGTGGAATT
GTGAGCGGATAACAATTTCACACAGGAAACAGCTATGACATGATTACGAATTTCACAAATAAAGCATTTT
TTTCACTGCATTCTAGTTGTGGTTTGTCCAAACTCATCAATGTATCTTATCATGTCTGGATCAACTGGAT
AACTCAAGCTAACCAAAATCATCCCAAACTTCCCACCCCATACCCTATTACCACTGCCAATTACCTGTGG
TTTCATTTACTCTAAACCTGTGATTCCTCTGAATTATTTTCATTTTAAAGAAATTGTATTTGTTAAATAT
GTACTACAAACTTAGTAGT
Features (pLannotate 1.2.2; 29 found; start..end, strand, type, name):
    377..634     +  LTR            5' LTR (truncated): truncated 5' long terminal repeat (LTR) from HIV-1
    681..806     +  misc_feature   HIV-1 Ψ: packaging signal of human immunodeficiency virus type 1
    790..1128    +  CDS            HIV-1 gag (fragment): gag protein from human immunodeficiency virus 1; gag
   1303..1536    +  misc_feature   RRE: The Rev response element (RRE) of HIV-1 allows for Rev-dependent mRNA export from the nucleus to the cytoplasm.
   1913..2013    +  CDS            Rev (fragment): human immunodeficiency virus 1 (HIV-1) Rev protein; rev; enhances nuclear export of unspliced and incompletely spliced viral mRNAs
   2058..2175    +  misc_feature   cPPT/CTS: central polypurine tract and central termination sequence of HIV-1
   2217..2237    -  promoter       SV40 promoter (fragment): SV40 enhancer and early promoter
   2251..2521    +  protein_bind   tetracycline response element: contains seven copies of the tetracycline operator tetO tetracycline repressor TetR
   2532..2549    +  misc_feature   MCS (fragment): pUC18/19 multiple cloning site
   2549..2616    +  promoter       tight TRE promoter (fragment): Tet-responsive promoter PTight, consisting of seven tet operator sequences followed by the minimal CMV promoter
   2685..3740    +  CDS            Pou5f1: PO5F1_MOUSE - Also known as Oct-3, Oct-4, Otf-3, Otf3. Experimental evidence at protein level: Swiss-Prot protein existence level 1. Transcription factor that binds to the octamer motif (5'- ATTTGCAT-3') (PubMed:1972777, PubMed:1690859, PubMed:1967980, PubMed:17525163, PubMed:23376973). Forms a trimeric complex with SOX2 or SOX15 on DNA and controls the expression of a number of genes involved in embryonic development such as YES1, FGF4, UTF1 and ZFP206 (PubMed:15863505, PubMed:17097055, PubMed:17496161, PubMed:19740739). Critical for early embryogenesis and for embryonic stem cell pluripotenc
   3756..3808    +  CDS            P2A (fragment): 2A peptide from porcine teschovirus-1 polyprotein Eukaryotic ribosomes fail to insert a peptide bond between the Gly and Pro residues, yielding separate polypeptides.
   3912..5000    +  CDS            Sox17 (fragment): SOX17_MOUSE - Also known as Sox-17. Experimental evidence at protein level: Swiss-Prot protein existence level 1. [Isoform 2]: Has no DNA-binding activity, and does not function as transcriptional activator. From Mus musculus (Mouse).
   5016..5068    +  CDS            T2A (fragment): 2A peptide from Thosea asigna virus capsid protein Eukaryotic ribosomes fail to insert a peptide bond between the Gly and Pro residues, yielding separate polypeptides.
   5076..6524    +  CDS            Klf4: KLF4_MOUSE - Also known as Ezf, Gklf, Zie. Experimental evidence at protein level: Swiss-Prot protein existence level 1. Transcription factor; can act both as activator and as repressor. Binds the 5'-CACCC-3' core sequence. Binds to the promoter region of its own gene and can activate its own transcription. Regulates the expression of key transcription factors during embryonic development. Plays an important role in maintaining embryonic stem cells, and in preventing their differentiation. Required for establishing the barrier function of the skin and for postnatal maturation and maintenance o
   6541..7129    +  misc_feature   WPRE: woodchuck hepatitis virus posttranscriptional regulatory element
   7124..7234    +  CDS            nef (fragment): NEF_SIVS4 - Experimental evidence at protein level: Swiss-Prot protein existence level 1. Interferes with TCR signaling from the cell membrane. Interacts with CD247/TCRZ (TCR zeta chain) and exert potent down- regulation of cell surface TCR/CD3 complexes. From Simian immunodeficiency virus (isolate F236/smH4) (SIV-sm) (Simian immunodeficiency virus sooty mangabey monkey).
   7277..7457    +  LTR            5' LTR (truncated): truncated 5' long terminal repeat (LTR) from HIV-1
   7590..7694    +  promoter       AmpR promoter: bla
   7695..8555    +  CDS            AmpR: β-lactamase; bla; confers resistance to ampicillin, carbenicillin, and related antibiotics
   8726..9314    +  rep_origin     ori: high-copy-number ColE1/pMB1/pBR322/pUC origin of replication
   9497..9551    +  CDS            lacI (fragment): lac repressor; lacI; The lac repressor binds to the lac operator to inhibit transcription in E. coli. This inhibition can be relieved by adding lactose or isopropyl-β-D-thiogalactopyranoside (IPTG).
   9557..9650    +  rep_origin     SV40 ori (fragment): SV40 origin of replication
   9675..9712    +  CDS            lacI (fragment): lac repressor; lacI; The lac repressor binds to the lac operator to inhibit transcription in E. coli. This inhibition can be relieved by adding lactose or isopropyl-β-D-thiogalactopyranoside (IPTG).
   9725..9746    +  protein_bind   CAP binding site: CAP binding activates transcription in the presence of cAMP. E. coli catabolite activator protein
   9761..9791    +  promoter       lac promoter: promoter for the E. coli lac operon
   9799..9815    +  protein_bind   lac operator: The lac repressor binds to the lac operator to inhibit transcription in E. coli. This inhibition can be relieved by adding lactose or isopropyl-β-D-thiogalactopyranoside (IPTG). lac repressor encoded by lacI
   9849..9932    +  polyA_signal   SV40 poly(A) signal (fragment): SV40 polyadenylation signal
  10099..329     +  CDS            nef (fragment) (across the origin): NEF_HV1BR - Experimental evidence at protein level: Swiss-Prot protein existence level 1. Extracellular Nef protein targets CD4(+) T-lymphocytes for apoptosis by interacting with CXCR4 surface receptors (PubMed:14990729). From Human immunodeficiency virus type 1 group M subtype B (isolate BRU/LAI) (HIV-1).
