[The description below was written by a language model from this plasmid's Addgene catalogue record and pLannotate feature annotations shown in this document.]
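Description:
pHAGE2-TetOminiCMV-Oct4-p2a-Sox2-17-t2a-Klf4 is a roughly 10.1 kb HIV-1-based lentiviral transfer plasmid on the pHAGE2 backbone, designed for doxycycline-inducible delivery of a three-factor mouse reprogramming cassette ("tetO-OS*K"). It is propagated in E. coli through a high-copy ColE1/pUC-type origin with ampicillin selection (bla), and the record lists a recombination-tolerant strain, as is usual for LTR-containing vectors. The viral portion carries truncated LTRs flanking the Ψ packaging signal with a gag fragment, the Rev response element for Rev-dependent nuclear export of the genomic RNA, the cPPT/CTS, and a WPRE downstream of the insert to enhance transcript expression. No mammalian selection marker or fluorescent reporter is annotated.

The payload is driven by a tetracycline response element with seven tetO repeats fused to a minimal CMV promoter, so expression requires a Tet transactivator that this plasmid does not encode and must be supplied separately. A single open reading frame encodes mouse Oct4 (Pou5f1), the chimeric Sox2-17 factor and Klf4, separated by P2A and T2A peptides that cause ribosomal skipping and yield three separate proteins from one transcript. Sox2-17, the "super-Sox", is an engineered, highly cooperative transcription factor in which Sox2 residues 43-47, 61 and 65-86 and the C-terminal domain are replaced by their Sox17 counterparts. This explains why the automated annotation labels most of that region as a Sox17 fragment. The construct is used to make lentivirus for inducible reprogramming of somatic cells toward naive pluripotency.
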