Addgene plasmid #193345: pHAGE2-TetOminiCMV-Oct4-p2a-Sox2-17-t2a-Klf4
Purpose: tetO-OS*K (Dox-inducible reprogramming lentiviral OSK vector expressing mouse Oct4 + super-Sox + Klf4)
Depositing lab: Hans Schöler. Depositing organization: Max Planck Institute for Molecular Biomedicine. Publication: Highly cooperative chimeric super-SOX induces naive pluripotency across species. MacCarthy CM, Wu G, Malik V, Menuchin-Lasowski Y, Velychko T, Keshet G, Fan R, Bedzhov I, Church GM, Jauch R, Cojocaru V, Scholer HR, Velychko S. Cell Stem Cell. 2024 Jan 4;31(1):127-147.e9. doi: 10.1016/j.stem.2023.11.010. Epub 2023 Dec 22. PubMed 38141611.
Backbone
  Vector backbone: pHAGE2
  Backbone size w/o insert (bp): 6247
  Total vector size (bp): 10102
  Vector type: Mammalian Expression, Lentiviral
Growth in bacteria
  Bacterial resistance: Ampicillin, 100 μg/mL
  Growth temperature: 37°C
  Growth strain: NEB Stable
  Copy number: High Copy
Gene/Insert
  Gene/Insert name: Oct4-p2a-Sox2-17-t2a-Klf4 (alt names: Pou5f1; superSox; Klf4)
  Species: M. musculus (mouse)
  Insert size (bp): 3209
  Mutation: Sox2-17 is engineered highly cooperative chimeric transcription factor, where the following elements of Sox2 were swapped with Sox17: 43-47, 61, 65-86 and CTD
  Entrez Gene: Klf4 (a.k.a. EZF, Gklf, Zie); Pou5f1 (a.k.a. NF-A3, Oct-3, Oct-3/4, Oct-4, Oct3, Oct3/4, Oct4, Otf-3, Otf-4, Otf3, Otf3-rs7, Otf3g, Otf4); Sox2 (a.k.a. Sox-2, lcc, ysb)
  Promoter: TetO mini CMV
  Cloning method: Restriction Enzyme; 5′ cloning site NotI (additional NotI site is present in Sox2-17 sequence) (not destroyed); 3′ cloning site ClaI (not destroyed)
  Sequencing primers: 5′ gagacgccatccacgctgt; 3′ AGGAAGGTCCGCTGGATTGA
Terms and licenses: Academic/Nonprofit Terms; Industry Terms: Not Available to Industry
Depositor comments: Please visit https://www.biorxiv.org/content/10.1101/2022.09.23.509242v1 for BioRxiv preprint
How to cite: pHAGE2-TetOminiCMV-Oct4-p2a-Sox2-17-t2a-Klf4 was a gift from Hans Schöler (Addgene plasmid # 193345 ; http://n2t.net/addgene:193345 ; RRID:Addgene_193345)
